Addgene plasmid #98401: pQE60 Trx1 CSAAA
Purpose: Bacterial expression vector for Trx1 CSAAA
Depositing lab: Tobias Dick. Depositing organization: Deutsches Krebsforschungszentrum (DKFZ). Publication: Selective redox regulation of cytokine receptor signaling by extracellular thioredoxin-1. Schwertassek U, Balmer Y, Gutscher M, Weingarten L, Preuss M, Engelhard J, Winkler M, Dick TP. EMBO J. 2007 Jul 11;26(13):3086-97. Epub 2007 Jun 7. 10.1038/sj.emboj.7601746 PubMed 17557078.
Backbone
  Vector backbone: pQE60
  Vector type: Bacterial Expression
Growth in bacteria
  Bacterial resistance: Ampicillin, 100 μg/mL
  Growth temperature: 37°C
  Growth strain: DH5alpha
  Copy number: Unknown
Gene/Insert
  Gene/Insert name: Trx1 CSAAA
  Species: H. sapiens (human)
  Mutation: C35S, C62A, C69A, C73A
  Entrez Gene: TXN (a.k.a. TRDX, TRX, TRX1, TXN1, Trx80)
Terms and licenses: Academic/Nonprofit Terms; Industry Terms: Not Available to Industry
How to cite: pQE60 Trx1 CSAAA was a gift from Tobias Dick (Addgene plasmid # 98401 ; http://n2t.net/addgene:98401 ; RRID:Addgene_98401)
