[The description below was written by a language model from this plasmid's Addgene catalogue record and pLannotate feature annotations shown in this document.]
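Description:
pQE60 Trx1 CSAAA is a bacterial expression plasmid of about 3.85 kb, built on the pQE60 backbone, for producing a mutant form of human thioredoxin-1 (TXN) in E. coli. It replicates from a ColE1/pMB1-type origin and is selected with ampicillin through a β-lactamase gene driven by its own promoter. The backbone also carries a pBR322 bom region, a small rop remnant, and a fragmentary cat promoter with a partial chloramphenicol acetyltransferase sequence followed by the rrnB T1 terminator. Because the cat region is annotated only as a fragment and the record lists ampicillin alone, it should not be assumed to provide chloramphenicol selection. Two sequence records, one from the depositor and one from repository sequencing, differ by a single nucleotide in length and show the same feature layout.

The thioredoxin coding sequence sits downstream of the bacteriophage T5 promoter, which is recognised by E. coli RNA polymerase and is controlled by lac operator elements, so expression is repressed by the lac repressor and induced with IPTG. A 6xHis tag is annotated roughly 125 nt downstream of the TXN match and just before the lambda t0 terminator. The record does not describe what lies in the intervening stretch or confirm that the tag is fused in frame.

The insert carries four substitutions: C35S, C62A, C69A and C73A. C35 is the second cysteine of the thioredoxin CGPC active site, and replacing it leaves C32 as the only cysteine of that motif, while the other three changes remove the non-catalytic cysteines. Mutants of this design are generally used to trap mixed-disulfide intermediates with thioredoxin target proteins. This fits the associated work on redox regulation by extracellular thioredoxin-1, although the record's stated purpose is simply bacterial expression of the mutant.
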