Features (pLannotate 1.2.2; 13 found; start..end, strand, type, name):
     16..60      +  promoter       T5 promoter: bacteriophage T5 promoter for E. coli RNA polymerase, with embedded lac operator
     68..84      +  protein_bind   lac operator: The lac repressor binds to the lac operator to inhibit transcription in E. coli. This inhibition can be relieved by adding lactose or isopropyl-β-D-thiogalactopyranoside (IPTG). lac repressor encoded by lacI
    121..435     +  CDS            TXN: THIO_HUMAN - Also known as TRDX, TRX, TRX1. Experimental evidence at protein level: Swiss-Prot protein existence level 1. ADF augments the expression of the interleukin-2 receptor TAC (IL2R/P55). From Homo sapiens (Human).
    562..579     +  CDS            7xHis (fragment): 6xHis affinity tag
    602..696     +  terminator     lambda t0 terminator: transcription terminator from phage lambda
    711..739     +  promoter       cat promoter (fragment): promoter of the E. coli cat gene encoding chloramphenicol acetyltransferase
    740..1403    +  CDS            CmR (fragment): chloramphenicol acetyltransferase; cat; confers resistance to chloramphenicol
   1468..1554    +  terminator     rrnB T1 terminator: Escherichia coli rrnB; transcription terminator T1 from the E. coli rrnB gene
   1566..1607    +  CDS            rop (fragment): Rop protein, which maintains plasmids at low copy number; rop
   1709..1849    +  misc_feature   bom: basis of mobility region from pBR322
   2035..2623    -  rep_origin     ori: high-copy-number ColE1/pMB1/pBR322/pUC origin of replication
   2794..3654    -  CDS            AmpR: β-lactamase; bla; confers resistance to ampicillin, carbenicillin, and related antibiotics
   3655..3759    -  promoter       AmpR promoter: bla
>Addgene plasmid #98401 | pQE60 Trx1 CSAAA | addgene full sequence | sequence record 189336 | Addgene NGS Result
CTTCACCTCGAGAAATCATAAAAAATTTATTTGCTTTGTGAGCGGATAACAATTATAATAGATTCAATTG
TGAGCGGATAACAATTTCACACAGAATTCATTAAAGAGGAGAAATTAACCATGGTGAAGCAGATCGAAAG
CAAGACTGCTTTTCAGGAAGCCTTGGACGCTGCAGGTGACAAACTTGTAGTAGTTGACTTCTCAGCCACG
TGGTGTGGGCCTAGCAAAATGATCAAGCCTTTCTTTCATTCCCTCTCTGAAAAGTATTCCAACGTGATAT
TCCTTGAAGTAGATGTGGATGACGCTCAGGATGTTGCTTCAGAGGCTGAAGTCAAAGCCATGCCAACATT
CCAGTTTTTTAAGAAGGGACAAAAGGTGGGTGAATTTTCTGGAGCCAATAAGGAAAAGCTTGAAGCCACC
ATTAATGAATTAGTCAGATCTATGGACGAAAAGACCACCGGCTGGCGCGGCGGCCACGTGGTGGAAGGCC
TGGCCGGCGAACTGGAACAGCTGCGCGCCCGCCTGGAACACCACCCACAGGGCCAGCGCGAACCAGGATC
TCATCACCATCACCATCACTAAGCTTAATTAGCTGAGCTTGGACTCCTGTTGATAGATCCAGTAATGACC
TCAGAACTCCATCTGGATTTGTTCAGAACGCTCGGTTGCCGCCGGGCGTTTTTTATTGGTGAGAATCCAA
GCTAGCTTGGCGAGATTTTCAGGAGCTAAGGAAGCTAAAATGGAGAAAAAAATCACTGGATATACCACCG
TTGATATATCCCAATGGCATCGTAAAGAACATTTTGAGGCATTTCAGTCAGTTGCTCAATGTACCTATAA
CCAGACCGTTCAGCTGGATATTACGGCCTTTTTAAAGACCGTAAAGAAAAATAAGCACAAGTTTTATCCG
GCCTTTATTCACATTCTTGCCCGCCTGATGAATGCTCATCCGGAATTTCGTATGGCAATGAAAGACGGTG
AGCTGGTGATATGGGATAGTGTTCACCCTTGTTACACCGTTTTCCATGAGCAAACTGAAACGTTTTCATC
GCTCTGGAGTGAATACCACGACGATTTCCGGCAGTTTCTACACATATATTCGCAAGATGTGGCGTGTTAC
GGTGAAAACCTGGCCTATTTCCCTAAAGGGTTTATTGAGAATATGTTTTTCGTCTCAGCCAATCCCTGGG
TGAGTTTCACCAGTTTTGATTTAAACGTGGCCAATATGGACAACTTCTTCGCCCCCGTTTTCACCATGCA
TGGGCAAATATTATACGCAAGGCGACAAGGTGCTGATGCCGCTGGCGATTCAGGTTCATCATGCCGTTTG
TGATGGCTTCCATGTCGGCAGAATGCTTAATGAATTACAACAGTACTGCGATGAGTGGCAGGGCGGGGCG
TAATTTTTTTAAGGCAGTTATTGGTGCCCTTAAACGCCTGGGGTAATGACTCTCTAGCTTGAGGCATCAA
ATAAAACGAAAGGCTCAGTCGAAAGACTGGGCCTTTCGTTTTATCTGTTGTTTGTCGGTGAACGCTCTCC
TGAGTAGGACAAATCCGCCCTCTAGAGCTGCCTCGCGCGTTTCGGTGATGACGGTGAAAACCTCTGACAC
ATGCAGCTCCCGGAGACGGTCACAGCTTGTCTGTAAGCGGATGCCGGGAGCAGACAAGCCCGTCAGGGCG
CGTCAGCGGGTGTTGGCGGGTGTCGGGGCGCAGCCATGACCCAGTCACGTAGCGATAGCGGAGTGTATAC
TGGCTTAACTATGCGGCATCAGAGCAGATTGTACTGAGAGTGCACCATATGCGGTGTGAAATACCGCACA
GATGCGTAAGGAGAAAATACCGCATCAGGCGCTCTTCCGCTTCCTCGCTCACTGACTCGCTGCGCTCGGT
CGTTCGGCTGCGGCGAGCGGTATCAGCTCACTCAAAGGCGGTAATACGGTTATCCACAGAATCAGGGGAT
AACGCAGGAAAGAACATGTGAGCAAAAGGCCAGCAAAAGGCCAGGAACCGTAAAAAGGCCGCGTTGCTGG
CGTTTTTCCATAGGCTCCGCCCCCCTGACGAGCATCACAAAAATCGACGCTCAAGTCAGAGGTGGCGAAA
CCCGACAGGACTATAAAGATACCAGGCGTTTCCCCCTGGAAGCTCCCTCGTGCGCTCTCCTGTTCCGACC
CTGCCGCTTACCGGATACCTGTCCGCCTTTCTCCCTTCGGGAAGCGTGGCGCTTTCTCATAGCTCACGCT
GTAGGTATCTCAGTTCGGTGTAGGTCGTTCGCTCCAAGCTGGGCTGTGTGCACGAACCCCCCGTTCAGCC
CGACCGCTGCGCCTTATCCGGTAACTATCGTCTTGAGTCCAACCCGGTAAGACACGACTTATCGCCACTG
GCAGCAGCCACTGGTAACAGGATTAGCAGAGCGAGGTATGTAGGCGGTGCTACAGAGTTCTTGAAGTGGT
GGCCTAACTACGGCTACACTAGAAGGACAGTATTTGGTATCTGCGCTCTGCTGAAGCCAGTTACCTTCGG
AAAAAGAGTTGGTAGCTCTTGATCCGGCAAACAAACCACCGCTGGTAGCGGTGGTTTTTTTGTTTGCAAG
CAGCAGATTACGCGCAGAAAAAAAGGATCTCAAGAAGATCCTTTGATCTTTTCTACGGGGTCTGACGCTC
AGTGGAACGAAAACTCACGTTAAGGGATTTTGGTCATGAGATTATCAAAAAGGATCTTCACCTAGATCCT
TTTAAATTAAAAATGAAGTTTTAAATCAATCTAAAGTATATATGAGTAAACTTGGTCTGACAGTTACCAA
TGCTTAATCAGTGAGGCACCTATCTCAGCGATCTGTCTATTTCGTTCATCCATAGTTGCCTGACTCCCCG
TCGTGTAGATAACTACGATACGGGAGGGCTTACCATCTGGCCCCAGTGCTGCAATGATACCGCGAGACCC
ACGCTCACCGGCTCCAGATTTATCAGCAATAAACCAGCCAGCCGGAAGGGCCGAGCGCAGAAGTGGTCCT
GCAACTTTATCCGCCTCCATCCAGTCTATTAATTGTTGCCGGGAAGCTAGAGTAAGTAGTTCGCCAGTTA
ATAGTTTGCGCAACGTTGTTGCCATTGCTACAGGCATCGTGGTGTCACGCTCGTCGTTTGGTATGGCTTC
ATTCAGCTCCGGTTCCCAACGATCAAGGCGAGTTACATGATCCCCCATGTTGTGCAAAAAAGCGGTTAGC
TCCTTCGGTCCTCCGATCGTTGTCAGAAGTAAGTTGGCCGCAGTGTTATCACTCATGGTTATGGCAGCAC
TGCATAATTCTCTTACTGTCATGCCATCCGTAAGATGCTTTTCTGTGACTGGTGAGTACTCAACCAAGTC
ATTCTGAGAATAGTGTATGCGGCGACCGAGTTGCTCTTGCCCGGCGTCAATACGGGATAATACCGCGCCA
CATAGCAGAACTTTAAAAGTGCTCATCATTGGAAAACGTTCTTCGGGGCGAAAACTCTCAAGGATCTTAC
CGCTGTTGAGATCCAGTTCGATGTAACCCACTCGTGCACCCAACTGATCTTCAGCATCTTTTACTTTCAC
CAGCGTTTCTGGGTGAGCAAAAACAGGAAGGCAAAATGCCGCAAAAAAGGGAATAAGGGCGACACGGAAA
TGTTGAATACTCATACTCTTCCTTTTTCAATATTATTGAAGCATTTATCAGGGTTATTGTCTCATGAGCG
GATACATATTTGAATGTATTTAGAAAAATAAACAAATAGGGGTTCCGCGCACATTTCCCCGAAAAGTGCC
ACCTGACGTCTAAGAAACCATTATTATCATGACATTAACCTATAAAAATAGGCGTATCACGAGGCCCTTT
CGT
