Features (pLannotate 1.2.2; 13 found; start..end, strand, type, name):
     10..54      +  promoter       T5 promoter: bacteriophage T5 promoter for E. coli RNA polymerase, with embedded lac operator
     62..78      +  protein_bind   lac operator: The lac repressor binds to the lac operator to inhibit transcription in E. coli. This inhibition can be relieved by adding lactose or isopropyl-β-D-thiogalactopyranoside (IPTG). lac repressor encoded by lacI
    115..429     +  CDS            TXN: THIO_HUMAN - Also known as TRDX, TRX, TRX1. Experimental evidence at protein level: Swiss-Prot protein existence level 1. ADF augments the expression of the interleukin-2 receptor TAC (IL2R/P55). From Homo sapiens (Human).
    556..573     +  CDS            7xHis (fragment): 6xHis affinity tag
    596..690     +  terminator     lambda t0 terminator: transcription terminator from phage lambda
    705..733     +  promoter       cat promoter (fragment): promoter of the E. coli cat gene encoding chloramphenicol acetyltransferase
    734..1397    +  CDS            CmR (fragment): chloramphenicol acetyltransferase; cat; confers resistance to chloramphenicol
   1462..1548    +  terminator     rrnB T1 terminator: Escherichia coli rrnB; transcription terminator T1 from the E. coli rrnB gene
   1561..1602    +  CDS            rop (fragment): Rop protein, which maintains plasmids at low copy number; rop
   1704..1844    +  misc_feature   bom: basis of mobility region from pBR322
   2030..2618    -  rep_origin     ori: high-copy-number ColE1/pMB1/pBR322/pUC origin of replication
   2789..3649    -  CDS            AmpR: β-lactamase; bla; confers resistance to ampicillin, carbenicillin, and related antibiotics
   3650..3754    -  promoter       AmpR promoter: bla
>Addgene plasmid #98401 | pQE60 Trx1 CSAAA | depositor full sequence | sequence record 189719 | pQE60 Trx1 CSAAA sequence 3854 bps
CTCGAGAAATCATAAAAAATTTATTTGCTTTGTGAGCGGATAACAATTATAATAGATTCAATTGTGAGCG
GATAACAATTTCACACAGAATTCATTAAAGAGGAGAAATTAACCATGGTGAAGCAGATCGAAAGCAAGAC
TGCTTTTCAGGAAGCCTTGGACGCTGCAGGTGACAAACTTGTAGTAGTTGACTTCTCAGCCACGTGGTGT
GGGCCTAGCAAAATGATCAAGCCTTTCTTTCATTCCCTCTCTGAAAAGTATTCCAACGTGATATTCCTTG
AAGTAGATGTGGATGACGCTCAGGATGTTGCTTCAGAGGCTGAAGTCAAAGCCATGCCAACATTCCAGTT
TTTTAAGAAGGGACAAAAGGTGGGTGAATTTTCTGGAGCCAATAAGGAAAAGCTTGAAGCCACCATTAAT
GAATTAGTCAGATCTATGGACGAAAAGACCACCGGCTGGCGCGGCGGCCACGTGGTGGAAGGCCTGGCCG
GCGAACTGGAACAGCTGCGCGCCCGCCTGGAACACCACCCACAGGGCCAGCGCGAACCAGGATCTCATCA
CCATCACCATCACTAAGCTTAATTAGCTGAGCTTGGACTCCTGTTGATAGATCCAGTAATGACCTCAGAA
CTCCATCTGGATTTGTTCAGAACGCTCGGTTGCCGCCGGGCGTTTTTTATTGGTGAGAATCCAAGCTAGC
TTGGCGAGATTTTCAGGAGCTAAGGAAGCTAAAATGGAGAAAAAAATCACTGGATATACCACCGTTGATA
TATCCCAATGGCATCGTAAAGAACATTTTGAGGCATTTCAGTCAGTTGCTCAATGTACCTATAACCAGAC
CGTTCAGCTGGATATTACGGCCTTTTTAAAGACCGTAAAGAAAAATAAGCACAAGTTTTATCCGGCCTTT
ATTCACATTCTTGCCCGCCTGATGAATGCTCATCCGGAATTTCGTATGGCAATGAAAGACGGTGAGCTGG
TGATATGGGATAGTGTTCACCCTTGTTACACCGTTTTCCATGAGCAAACTGAAACGTTTTCATCGCTCTG
GAGTGAATACCACGACGATTTCCGGCAGTTTCTACACATATATTCGCAAGATGTGGCGTGTTACGGTGAA
AACCTGGCCTATTTCCCTAAAGGGTTTATTGAGAATATGTTTTTCGTCTCAGCCAATCCCTGGGTGAGTT
TCACCAGTTTTGATTTAAACGTGGCCAATATGGACAACTTCTTCGCCCCCGTTTTCACCATGCATGGGCA
AATATTATACGCAAGGCGACAAGGTGCTGATGCCGCTGGCGATTCAGGTTCATCATGCCGTCTGTGATGG
CTTCCATGTCGGCAGAATGCTTAATGAATTACAACAGTACTGCGATGAGTGGCAGGGCGGGGCGTAATTT
TTTTAAGGCAGTTATTGGTGCCCTTAAACGCCTGGGGTAATGACTCTCTAGCTTGAGGCATCAAATAAAA
CGAAAGGCTCAGTCGAAAGACTGGGCCTTTCGTTTTATCTGTTGTTTGTCGGTGAACGCTCTCCTGAGTA
GGACAAATCCGCCGCTCTAGAGCTGCCTCGCGCGTTTCGGTGATGACGGTGAAAACCTCTGACACATGCA
GCTCCCGGAGACGGTCACAGCTTGTCTGTAAGCGGATGCCGGGAGCAGACAAGCCCGTCAGGGCGCGTCA
GCGGGTGTTGGCGGGTGTCGGGGCGCAGCCATGACCCAGTCACGTAGCGATAGCGGAGTGTATACTGGCT
TAACTATGCGGCATCAGAGCAGATTGTACTGAGAGTGCACCATATGCGGTGTGAAATACCGCACAGATGC
GTAAGGAGAAAATACCGCATCAGGCGCTCTTCCGCTTCCTCGCTCACTGACTCGCTGCGCTCGGTCGTTC
GGCTGCGGCGAGCGGTATCAGCTCACTCAAAGGCGGTAATACGGTTATCCACAGAATCAGGGGATAACGC
AGGAAAGAACATGTGAGCAAAAGGCCAGCAAAAGGCCAGGAACCGTAAAAAGGCCGCGTTGCTGGCGTTT
TTCCATAGGCTCCGCCCCCCTGACGAGCATCACAAAAATCGACGCTCAAGTCAGAGGTGGCGAAACCCGA
CAGGACTATAAAGATACCAGGCGTTTCCCCCTGGAAGCTCCCTCGTGCGCTCTCCTGTTCCGACCCTGCC
GCTTACCGGATACCTGTCCGCCTTTCTCCCTTCGGGAAGCGTGGCGCTTTCTCATAGCTCACGCTGTAGG
TATCTCAGTTCGGTGTAGGTCGTTCGCTCCAAGCTGGGCTGTGTGCACGAACCCCCCGTTCAGCCCGACC
GCTGCGCCTTATCCGGTAACTATCGTCTTGAGTCCAACCCGGTAAGACACGACTTATCGCCACTGGCAGC
AGCCACTGGTAACAGGATTAGCAGAGCGAGGTATGTAGGCGGTGCTACAGAGTTCTTGAAGTGGTGGCCT
AACTACGGCTACACTAGAAGGACAGTATTTGGTATCTGCGCTCTGCTGAAGCCAGTTACCTTCGGAAAAA
GAGTTGGTAGCTCTTGATCCGGCAAACAAACCACCGCTGGTAGCGGTGGTTTTTTTGTTTGCAAGCAGCA
GATTACGCGCAGAAAAAAAGGATCTCAAGAAGATCCTTTGATCTTTTCTACGGGGTCTGACGCTCAGTGG
AACGAAAACTCACGTTAAGGGATTTTGGTCATGAGATTATCAAAAAGGATCTTCACCTAGATCCTTTTAA
ATTAAAAATGAAGTTTTAAATCAATCTAAAGTATATATGAGTAAACTTGGTCTGACAGTTACCAATGCTT
AATCAGTGAGGCACCTATCTCAGCGATCTGTCTATTTCGTTCATCCATAGTTGCCTGACTCCCCGTCGTG
TAGATAACTACGATACGGGAGGGCTTACCATCTGGCCCCAGTGCTGCAATGATACCGCGAGACCCACGCT
CACCGGCTCCAGATTTATCAGCAATAAACCAGCCAGCCGGAAGGGCCGAGCGCAGAAGTGGTCCTGCAAC
TTTATCCGCCTCCATCCAGTCTATTAATTGTTGCCGGGAAGCTAGAGTAAGTAGTTCGCCAGTTAATAGT
TTGCGCAACGTTGTTGCCATTGCTACAGGCATCGTGGTGTCACGCTCGTCGTTTGGTATGGCTTCATTCA
GCTCCGGTTCCCAACGATCAAGGCGAGTTACATGATCCCCCATGTTGTGCAAAAAAGCGGTTAGCTCCTT
CGGTCCTCCGATCGTTGTCAGAAGTAAGTTGGCCGCAGTGTTATCACTCATGGTTATGGCAGCACTGCAT
AATTCTCTTACTGTCATGCCATCCGTAAGATGCTTTTCTGTGACTGGTGAGTACTCAACCAAGTCATTCT
GAGAATAGTGTATGCGGCGACCGAGTTGCTCTTGCCCGGCGTCAATACGGGATAATACCGCGCCACATAG
CAGAACTTTAAAAGTGCTCATCATTGGAAAACGTTCTTCGGGGCGAAAACTCTCAAGGATCTTACCGCTG
TTGAGATCCAGTTCGATGTAACCCACTCGTGCACCCAACTGATCTTCAGCATCTTTTACTTTCACCAGCG
TTTCTGGGTGAGCAAAAACAGGAAGGCAAAATGCCGCAAAAAAGGGAATAAGGGCGACACGGAAATGTTG
AATACTCATACTCTTCCTTTTTCAATATTATTGAAGCATTTATCAGGGTTATTGTCTCATGAGCGGATAC
ATATTTGAATGTATTTAGAAAAATAAACAAATAGGGGTTCCGCGCACATTTCCCCGAAAAGTGCCACCTG
ACGTCTAAGAAACCATTATTATCATGACATTAACCTATAAAAATAGGCGTATCACGAGGCCCTTTCGTCT
TCAC
